Addgene plasmid #200027: pLJM1-zeo D476A ORF29
Purpose: Lentiviral vector for expression of KSHV ORF29 with D476A mutation
Depositing lab: Britt Glaunsinger. Depositing organization: University of California, Berkeley. Publication: The viral packaging motor potentiates Kaposi's sarcoma-associated herpesvirus gene expression late in infection. McCollum CO, Didychuk AL, Liu D, Murray-Nerger LA, Cristea IM, Glaunsinger BA. PLoS Pathog. 2023 Apr 17;19(4):e1011163. doi: 10.1371/journal.ppat.1011163. eCollection 2023 Apr. PubMed 37068108.
Backbone
  Vector backbone: pLJM1
  Backbone size w/o insert (bp): 7054
  Total vector size (bp): 9099
  Vector type: Lentiviral
  Selectable markers: Zeocin
Growth in bacteria
  Bacterial resistance: Ampicillin, 100 μg/mL
  Growth temperature: 37°C
  Growth strain: NEB Stable
  Copy number: High Copy
Gene/Insert
  Gene/Insert name: ORF29 (alt name: TRM3)
  Species: Kaposi's Sarcoma Associated Herpesvirus (HHV-8)
  Insert size (bp): 2064
  Mutation: Aspartic acid 476 changed to Alanine
  Promoter: CMV
  Cloning method: Ligation Independent Cloning
  Sequencing primers: 5′ CGCAAATGGGCGGTAGGCGTG; 3′ ggatctctgctgtccctgtaataaacc
Terms and licenses: Academic/Nonprofit Terms; Industry Terms: Not Available to Industry
Depositor comments: Please visit https://doi.org/10.1101/2023.01.29.526158 for bioRxiv preprint.
How to cite: pLJM1-zeo D476A ORF29 was a gift from Britt Glaunsinger (Addgene plasmid # 200027 ; http://n2t.net/addgene:200027 ; RRID:Addgene_200027)
