[The description below was written by a language model from this plasmid's Addgene catalogue record and pLannotate feature annotations shown in this document.]
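Description:
pLJM1-zeo D476A ORF29 is a lentiviral expression vector of about 9.1 kb, built on the pLJM1 backbone, for delivering a point-mutant form of Kaposi's sarcoma-associated herpesvirus (HHV-8) ORF29 into mammalian cells. In bacteria it is maintained through a high-copy ColE1/pUC-type origin and selected with ampicillin via the β-lactamase gene. An f1 origin, an SV40 origin and remnants of lac and phage promoter elements are also carried over from the parental plasmid.

The transfer cassette has a third-generation, self-inactivating layout. An RSV promoter fused to a truncated HIV-1 5' LTR drives production of the genomic RNA in packaging cells, followed by the Ψ packaging signal with a partial gag region and the Rev response element for Rev-dependent nuclear export. The cassette ends in a ΔU3 3' LTR, which disables LTR promoter activity after integration, with an SV40 polyadenylation signal downstream. Within this unit, the CMV enhancer/promoter drives the roughly 2.06 kb ORF29 coding sequence, in which aspartic acid 476 is changed to alanine. ORF29 is also called TRM3, and the feature annotation matches it by homology to the Epstein-Barr virus terminase subunit, a packaging-motor component with an RNase H-like nuclease activity that cleaves concatemeric viral DNA into unit-length genomes. The record does not state the functional consequence of D476A. No epitope tag is annotated. Downstream lie a cPPT/CTS element and a human PGK promoter driving the Sh ble gene, allowing Zeocin selection of transduced cells.

The associated publication concerns the role of the viral packaging motor in late KSHV gene expression, so the construct is suited to making stable cell lines that express this mutant for such studies.
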