Features (pLannotate 1.2.2; 28 found; start..end, strand, type, name):
    131..334     +  promoter       CMV promoter: human cytomegalovirus (CMV) immediate early promoter
    372..2423    +  CDS            TRM3: TRM3_EBVB9 - Experimental evidence at protein level: Swiss-Prot protein existence level 1. Component of the molecular motor that translocates viral genomic DNA in empty capsid during DNA packaging. Forms a tripartite terminase complex together with TRM1 and TRM2 in the host cytoplasm. Once the complex reaches the host nucleus, it interacts with the capsid portal vertex. This portal forms a ring in which genomic DNA is translocated into the capsid. TRM3 carries an RNase H-like nuclease activity that plays an important role for the cleavage of concatemeric viral DNA into unit length genomes. Fro
   2476..2593    +  misc_feature   cPPT/CTS: central polypurine tract and central termination sequence of HIV-1
   2642..3152    +  promoter       hPGK promoter: human phosphoglycerate kinase 1 promoter
   3161..3535    +  CDS            BleoR: antibiotic-binding protein; Sh ble from Streptoalloteichus hindustanus; confers resistance to bleomycin, phleomycin, and Zeocin™
   3528..3605    +  CDS            nef (fragment): NEF_HV1Z2 - Experimental evidence at protein level: Swiss-Prot protein existence level 1. Extracellular Nef protein targets CD4(+) T-lymphocytes for apoptosis by interacting with CXCR4 surface receptors. From Human immunodeficiency virus type 1 group M subtype D (isolate Z2/CDC-Z34) (HIV-1).
   3607..3840    +  LTR            3' LTR (ΔU3): self-inactivating 3' long terminal repeat (LTR) from HIV-1
   3912..4033    +  polyA_signal   SV40 poly(A) signal: SV40 polyadenylation signal
   4073..4208    +  rep_origin     SV40 ori: SV40 origin of replication
   4229..4247    -  promoter       T7 promoter: promoter for bacteriophage T7 RNA polymerase
   4255..4410    +  CDS            lacZα (fragment): LacZα fragment of β-galactosidase; lacZ fragment
   4415..4843    +  rep_origin     f1 ori (sequence partly withheld): f1 bacteriophage origin of replication; arrow indicates direction of (+) strand synthesis
   4896..5000    +  promoter       AmpR promoter: bla
   5001..5861    +  CDS            AmpR: β-lactamase; bla; confers resistance to ampicillin, carbenicillin, and related antibiotics
   6032..6620    +  rep_origin     ori: high-copy-number ColE1/pMB1/pBR322/pUC origin of replication
   6803..6895    +  CDS            lacI (fragment): lac repressor; lacI; The lac repressor binds to the lac operator to inhibit transcription in E. coli. This inhibition can be relieved by adding lactose or isopropyl-β-D-thiogalactopyranoside (IPTG).
   6908..6929    +  protein_bind   CAP binding site: CAP binding activates transcription in the presence of cAMP. E. coli catabolite activator protein
   6944..6974    +  promoter       lac promoter: promoter for the E. coli lac operon
   6982..6998    +  protein_bind   lac operator: The lac repressor binds to the lac operator to inhibit transcription in E. coli. This inhibition can be relieved by adding lactose or isopropyl-β-D-thiogalactopyranoside (IPTG). lac repressor encoded by lacI
   7043..7061    +  promoter       T3 promoter: promoter for bacteriophage T3 RNA polymerase
   7089..7315    +  promoter       RSV promoter: Rous sarcoma virus enhancer/promoter
   7316..7496    +  LTR            5' LTR (truncated): truncated 5' long terminal repeat (LTR) from HIV-1
   7543..7668    +  misc_feature   HIV-1 Ψ: packaging signal of human immunodeficiency virus type 1
   7652..8015    +  CDS            HIV-1 gag (fragment): gag protein from human immunodeficiency virus 1; gag
   8161..8394    +  misc_feature   RRE: The Rev response element (RRE) of HIV-1 allows for Rev-dependent mRNA export from the nucleus to the cytoplasm.
   8771..8871    +  CDS            Rev (fragment): human immunodeficiency virus 1 (HIV-1) Rev protein; rev; enhances nuclear export of unspliced and incompletely spliced viral mRNAs
   8921..5       +  promoter       U6 promoter (fragment) (across the origin): RNA polymerase III promoter for human U6 snRNA
   9095..130     +  enhancer       CMV enhancer (fragment) (across the origin): human cytomegalovirus immediate early enhancer; contains an 18-bp deletion relative to the standard CMV enhancer
>Addgene plasmid #200027 | pLJM1-zeo D476A ORF29 | addgene full sequence | sequence record 391709 | Addgene NGS Result
TATGCCAAGTACGCCCCCTATTGACGTCAATGACGGTAAATGGCCCGCCTGGCATTATGCCCAGTACATG
ACCTTATGGGACTTTCCTACTTGGCAGTACATCTACGTATTAGTCATCGCTATTACCATGGTGATGCGGT
TTTGGCAGTACATCAATGGGCGTGGATAGCGGTTTGACTCACGGGGATTTCCAAGTCTCCACCCCATTGA
CGTCAATGGGAGTTTGTTTTGGCACCAAAATCAACGGGACTTTCCAAAATGTCGTAACAACTCCGCCCCA
TTGACGCAAATGGGCGGTAGGCGTGTACGGTGGGAGGTCTATATAAGCAGAGCTGGTTTAGTGAACCGTC
AGATCCGCTAGCGCTACCGGTATGCTGCTCAGCCGTCACAGGGAGCGCCTTGCCGCCAACCTGCAGGAGA
CCGCCAAAGACGCCGGAGAGAGGTGGGAACTGAGTGCCCCGACATTCACGCGACACTGTCCCAAAACGGC
ACGGATGGCGCACCCTTTTATTGGCGTGGTGCACAGAATAAACTCATACAGTTCGGTCCTGGAAACATAC
TGCACACGGCACCATCCCGCCACGCCCACGTCAGCAAATCCCGACGTGGGAACCCCCAGACCGTCCGAGG
ACAACGTCCCCGCAAAGCCGCGCCTATTGGAGTCCCTATCAACATACTTGCAGATGCGGTGTGTGCGCGA
GGACGCGCACGTCTCCACGGCCGATCAACTGGTCGAGTACCAGGCGGCCAGAAAAACACACGACTCCCTG
CACGCCTGCTCTGTCTACCGCGAACTTCAGGCTTTTCTGGTTAACCTTTCGTCCTTTCTGAACGGCTGTT
ACGTTCCCGGGGTGCACTGGCTGGAGCCCTTCCAACAGCAGCTAGTAATGCACACTTTTTTCTTTTTGGT
TTCAATCAAGGCCCCACAAAAGACGCACCAGTTGTTTGGATTGTTTAAGCAGTACTTCGGTTTATTTGAA
ACTCCAAACAGTGTTTTACAGACGTTTAAGCAAAAGGCAAGCGTATTCCTAATACCAAGGAGACACGGAA
AGACATGGATAGTGGTGGCGATCATCAGCATGCTACTGGCATCCGTAGAGAACATTAACATTGGGTACGT
AGCCCACCAAAAGCACGTAGCCAACTCCGTGTTCGCGGAAATCATAAAGACGCTTTGTCGGTGGTTCCCC
CCCAAAAATTTAAACATCAAGAAGGAGAACGGAACCATAATCTACACGCGACCCGGAGGACGGTCCAGCT
CGCTGATGTGCGCAACATGCTTCAATAAGAACAGCATTCGGGGACAGACCTTTAACCTGCTCTACGTAGA
CGAGGCGAATTTTATTAAAAAGGATGCACTGCCGGCTATTCTGGGTTTCATGCTTCAGAAAGACGCCAAG
CTGATATTTATATCATCCGTGAACTCGTCAGACCGCTCCACGAGTTTCCTGCTTAACCTCAGGAACGCCC
AGGAAAAGATGCTGAATGTGGTCAGTTACGTGTGTGCGGACCACCGCGAAGATTTCCACCTGCAAGACGC
ACTAGTGTCCTGTCCTTGTTACAGACTGCACATTCCGACGTACATCACCATCGACGAATCCATCAAAACC
ACCACCAACCTCTTTATGGAGGGGGCATTCGACACCGAACTAATGGGCGAGGGAGCAGCGTCGTCAAATG
CTACGCTTTACCGCGTGGTGGGTGACGCAGCGCTGACACAGTTTGACATGTGTCGGGTAGACACCACCGC
CCAGCAGGTTCAGAAGTGCCTTGGAAAACAGCTGTTTGTTTACATCGCACCCGCGTATACGAACAACACG
GAGGCGTCCGGTACTGGCGTGGGCGCCGTTGTCACGAGTACTCAGACTCCCACCAGAAGCCTCATATTGG
GCATGGAGCATTTCTTCCTGCGCGACCTCACTGGCGCAGCTGCTTACGAGATAGCGTCCTGCGCATGCAC
GATGATTAAGGCGATCGCTGTGCTCCACCCCACAATTGAGCGCGTGAACGCGGCGGTCGAAGGCAACAGC
AGCCAAGATTCTGGGGTGGCTATTGCAACCGTCCTTAACGAAATATGCCCGCTCCCCATACATTTTCTAC
ACTATACTGACAAGAGCAGCGCCCTGCAGTGGCCAATTTACATGCTGGGAGGCGAGAAATCCTCCGCGTT
TGAGACATTCATCTACGCTCTGAACTCCGGCACCCTGAGCGCCAGCCAGACGGTGGTGTCCAACACCATC
AAAATATCATTTGACCCGGTGACCTACCTGGTAGAACAGGTCCGCGCGATCAAGTGCGTCCCGCTTAGGG
ATGGAGGGCAGTCATACAGCGCCAAGCAAAAGCACATGTCGGACGACTTACTTGTGGCAGTTGTCATGGC
CCATTTTATGGCTACCGATGATAGACACATGTACAAGCCCATATCCCCACAATAAAATTCTCGACCTCGA
GACAAATGGCAGTATTCATCCACAATTTTAAAAGAAAAGGGGGGATTGGGGGGTACAGTGCAGGGGAAAG
AATAGTAGACATAATAGCAACAGACATACAAACTAAAGAATTACAAAAACAAATTACAAAAATTCAAAAT
TTTCGGGTTTATTACAGGGACAGCAGAGATCCACTTTGGCCGCGGCTCGAGGGGGTTGGGGTTGCGCCTT
TTCCAAGGCAGCCCTGGGTTTGCGCAGGGACGCGGCTGCTCTGGGCGTGGTTCCGGGAAACGCAGCGGCG
CCGACCCTGGGTCTCGCACATTCTTCACGTCCGTTCGCAGCGTCACCCGGATCTTCGCCGCTACCCTTGT
GGGCCCCCCGGCGACGCTTCCTGCTCCGCCCCTAAGTCGGGAAGGTTCCTTGCGGTTCGCGGCGTGCCGG
ACGTGACAAACGGAAGCCGCACGTCTCACTAGTACCCTCGCAGACGGACAGCGCCAGGGAGCAATGGCAG
CGCGCCGACCGCGATGGGCTGTGGCCAATAGCGGCTGCTCAGCAGGGCGCGCCGAGAGCAGCGGCCGGGA
AGGGGCGGTGCGGGAGGCGGGGTGTGGGGCGGTAGTGTGGGCCCTGTTCCTGCCCGCGCGGTGTTCCGCA
TTCTGCAAGCCTCCGGAGCGCACGTCGGCAGTCGGCTCCCTCGTTGACCGAATCACCGACCTCTCTCCCC
AGGGGGATCCATGGCCAAGTTGACCAGTGCCGTTCCGGTGCTCACCGCGCGCGACGTCGCCGGAGCGGTC
GAGTTCTGGACCGACCGGCTCGGGTTCTCCCGGGACTTCGTGGAGGACGACTTCGCCGGTGTGGTCCGGG
ACGACGTGACCCTGTTCATCAGCGCGGTCCAGGACCAGGTGGTGCCGGACAACACCCTGGCCTGGGTGTG
GGTGCGCGGCCTGGACGAGCTGTACGCCGAGTGGTCGGAGGTCGTGTCCACGAACTTCCGGGACGCCTCC
GGGCCGGCCATGACCGAGATCGGCGAGCAGCCGTGGGGGCGGGAGTTCGCCCTGCGCGACCCGGCCGGCA
ACTGCGTGCACTTCGTGGCCGAGGAGCAGGACTGAGGTACCTTTAAGACCAATGACTTACAAGGCAGCTG
TAGATCTTAGCCACTTTTTAAAAGAAAAGGGGGGACTGGAAGGGCTAATTCACTCCCAACGAAGACAAGA
TCTGCTTTTTGCTTGTACTGGGTCTCTCTGGTTAGACCAGATCTGAGCCTGGGAGCTCTCTGGCTAACTA
GGGAACCCACTGCTTAAGCCTCAATAAAGCTTGCCTTGAGTGCTTCAAGTAGTGTGTGCCCGTCTGTTGT
GTGACTCTGGTAACTAGAGATCCCTCAGACCCTTTTAGTCAGTGTGGAAAATCTCTAGCAGTAGTAGTTC
ATGTCATCTTATTATTCAGTATTTATAACTTGCAAAGAAATGAATATCAGAGAGTGAGAGGAACTTGTTT
ATTGCAGCTTATAATGGTTACAAATAAAGCAATAGCATCACAAATTTCACAAATAAAGCATTTTTTTCAC
TGCATTCTAGTTGTGGTTTGTCCAAACTCATCAATGTATCTTATCATGTCTGGCTCTAGCTATCCCGCCC
CTAACTCCGCCCATCCCGCCCCTAACTCCGCCCAGTTCCGCCCATTCTCCGCCCCATGGCTGACTAATTT
TTTTTATTTATGCAGAGGCCGAGGCCGCCTCGGCCTCTGAGCTATTCCAGAAGTAGTGAGGAGGCTTTTT
TGGAGGCCTAGGGACGTACCCAATTCGCCCTATAGTGAGTCGTATTACGCGCGCTCACTGGCCGTCGTTT
TACAACGTCGTGACTGGGAAAACCCTGGCGTTACCCAACTTAATCGCCTTGCAGCACATCCCCCTTTCGC
CAGCTGGCGTAATAGCGAAGAGGCCCGCACCGATCGCCCTTCCCAACAGTTGCGCAGCCTGAATGGCGAA
TGGG
[124 nt withheld, positions 4415-4538]
C
[91 nt withheld, positions 4540-4630]
A
[49 nt withheld, positions 4632-4680]
CCTTTGACGTTGGAGTCCACGTTCTTT
[37 nt withheld, positions 4708-4744]
ACCCTATCTCGGTCTATTCTTTTGATTTATAAGGGATTTTGCCGATTTCGGCCTATTGGTTAAAAAATGA
GCTGATTTAACAAAAATTTAACGCGAATTTTAACAAAATATTAACGCTTACAATTTAGGTGGCACTTTTC
GGGGAAATGTGCGCGGAACCCCTATTTGTTTATTTTTCTAAATACATTCAAATATGTATCCGCTCATGAG
ACAATAACCCTGATAAATGCTTCAATAATATTGAAAAAGGAAGAGTATGAGTATTCAACATTTCCGTGTC
GCCCTTATTCCCTTTTTTGCGGCATTTTGCCTTCCTGTTTTTGCTCACCCAGAAACGCTGGTGAAAGTAA
AAGATGCTGAAGATCAGTTGGGTGCACGAGTGGGTTACATCGAACTGGATCTCAACAGCGGTAAGATCCT
TGAGAGTTTTCGCCCCGAAGAACGTTTTCCAATGATGAGCACTTTTAAAGTTCTGCTATGTGGCGCGGTA
TTATCCCGTATTGACGCCGGGCAAGAGCAACTCGGTCGCCGCATACACTATTCTCAGAATGACTTGGTTG
AGTACTCACCAGTCACAGAAAAGCATCTTACGGATGGCATGACAGTAAGAGAATTATGCAGTGCTGCCAT
AACCATGAGTGATAACACTGCGGCCAACTTACTTCTGACAACGATCGGAGGACCGAAGGAGCTAACCGCT
TTTTTGCACAACATGGGGGATCATGTAACTCGCCTTGATCGTTGGGAACCGGAGCTGAATGAAGCCATAC
CAAACGACGAGCGTGACACCACGATGCCTGTAGCAATGGCAACAACGTTGCGCAAACTATTAACTGGCGA
ACTACTTACTCTAGCTTCCCGGCAACAATTAATAGACTGGATGGAGGCGGATAAAGTTGCAGGACCACTT
CTGCGCTCGGCCCTTCCGGCTGGCTGGTTTATTGCTGATAAATCTGGAGCCGGTGAGCGTGGGTCTCGCG
GTATCATTGCAGCACTGGGGCCAGATGGTAAGCCCTCCCGTATCGTAGTTATCTACACGACGGGGAGTCA
GGCAACTATGGATGAACGAAATAGACAGATCGCTGAGATAGGTGCCTCACTGATTAAGCATTGGTAACTG
TCAGACCAAGTTTACTCATATATACTTTAGATTGATTTAAAACTTCATTTTTAATTTAAAAGGATCTAGG
TGAAGATCCTTTTTGATAATCTCATGACCAAAATCCCTTAACGTGAGTTTTCGTTCCACTGAGCGTCAGA
CCCCGTAGAAAAGATCAAAGGATCTTCTTGAGATCCTTTTTTTCTGCGCGTAATCTGCTGCTTGCAAACA
AAAAAACCACCGCTACCAGCGGTGGTTTGTTTGCCGGATCAAGAGCTACCAACTCTTTTTCCGAAGGTAA
CTGGCTTCAGCAGAGCGCAGATACCAAATACTGTTCTTCTAGTGTAGCCGTAGTTAGGCCACCACTTCAA
GAACTCTGTAGCACCGCCTACATACCTCGCTCTGCTAATCCTGTTACCAGTGGCTGCTGCCAGTGGCGAT
AAGTCGTGTCTTACCGGGTTGGACTCAAGACGATAGTTACCGGATAAGGCGCAGCGGTCGGGCTGAACGG
GGGGTTCGTGCACACAGCCCAGCTTGGAGCGAACGACCTACACCGAACTGAGATACCTACAGCGTGAGCT
ATGAGAAAGCGCCACGCTTCCCGAAGGGAGAAAGGCGGACAGGTATCCGGTAAGCGGCAGGGTCGGAACA
GGAGAGCGCACGAGGGAGCTTCCAGGGGGAAACGCCTGGTATCTTTATAGTCCTGTCGGGTTTCGCCACC
TCTGACTTGAGCGTCGATTTTTGTGATGCTCGTCAGGGGGGCGGAGCCTATGGAAAAACGCCAGCAACGC
GGCCTTTTTACGGTTCCTGGCCTTTTGCTGGCCTTTTGCTCACATGTTCTTTCCTGCGTTATCCCCTGAT
TCTGTGGATAACCGTATTACCGCCTTTGAGTGAGCTGATACCGCTCGCCGCAGCCGAACGACCGAGCGCA
GCGAGTCAGTGAGCGAGGAAGCGGAAGAGCGCCCAATACGCAAACCGCCTCTCCCCGCGCGTTGGCCGAT
TCATTAATGCAGCTGGCACGACAGGTTTCCCGACTGGAAAGCGGGCAGTGAGCGCAACGCAATTAATGTG
AGTTAGCTCACTCATTAGGCACCCCAGGCTTTACACTTTATGCTTCCGGCTCGTATGTTGTGTGGAATTG
TGAGCGGATAACAATTTCACACAGGAAACAGCTATGACCATGATTACGCCAAGCGCGCAATTAACCCTCA
CTAAAGGGAACAAAAGCTGGAGCTGCAAGCTTAATGTAGTCTTATGCAATACTCTTGTAGTCTTGCAACA
TGGTAACGATGAGTTAGCAACATGCCTTACAAGGAGAGAAAAAGCACCGTGCATGCCGATTGGTGGAAGT
AAGGTGGTACGATCGTGCCTTATTAGGAAGGCAACAGACGGGTCTGACATGGATTGGACGAACCACTGAA
TTGCCGCATTGCAGAGATATTGTATTTAAGTGCCTAGCTCGATACATAAACGGGTCTCTCTGGTTAGACC
AGATCTGAGCCTGGGAGCTCTCTGGCTAACTAGGGAACCCACTGCTTAAGCCTCAATAAAGCTTGCCTTG
AGTGCTTCAAGTAGTGTGTGCCCGTCTGTTGTGTGACTCTGGTAACTAGAGATCCCTCAGACCCTTTTAG
TCAGTGTGGAAAATCTCTAGCAGTGGCGCCCGAACAGGGACTTGAAAGCGAAAGGGAAACCAGAGGAGCT
CTCTCGACGCAGGACTCGGCTTGCTGAAGCGCGCACGGCAAGAGGCGAGGGGCGGCGACTGGTGAGTACG
CCAAAAATTTTGACTAGCGGAGGCTAGAAGGAGAGAGATGGGTGCGAGAGCGTCAGTATTAAGCGGGGGA
GAATTAGATCGCGATGGGAAAAAATTCGGTTAAGGCCAGGGGGAAAGAAAAAATATAAATTAAAACATAT
AGTATGGGCAAGCAGGGAGCTAGAACGATTCGCAGTTAATCCTGGCCTGTTAGAAACATCAGAAGGCTGT
AGACAAATACTGGGACAGCTACAACCATCCCTTCAGACAGGATCAGAAGAACTTAGATCATTATATAATA
CAGTAGCAACCCTCTATTGTGTGCATCAAAGGATAGAGATAAAAGACACCAAGGAAGCTTTAGACAAGAT
AGAGGAAGAGCAAAACAAAAGTAAGACCACCGCACAGCAAGCGGCCGCTGATCTTCAGACCTGGAGGAGG
AGATATGAGGGACAATTGGAGAAGTGAATTATATAAATATAAAGTAGTAAAAATTGAACCATTAGGAGTA
GCACCCACCAAGGCAAAGAGAAGAGTGGTGCAGAGAGAAAAAAGAGCAGTGGGAATAGGAGCTTTGTTCC
TTGGGTTCTTGGGAGCAGCAGGAAGCACTATGGGCGCAGCGTCAATGACGCTGACGGTACAGGCCAGACA
ATTATTGTCTGGTATAGTGCAGCAGCAGAACAATTTGCTGAGGGCTATTGAGGCGCAACAGCATCTGTTG
CAACTCACAGTCTGGGGCATCAAGCAGCTCCAGGCAAGAATCCTGGCTGTGGAAAGATACCTAAAGGATC
AACAGCTCCTGGGGATTTGGGGTTGCTCTGGAAAACTCATTTGCACCACTGCTGTGCCTTGGAATGCTAG
TTGGAGTAATAAATCTCTGGAACAGATTTGGAATCACACGACCTGGATGGAGTGGGACAGAGAAATTAAC
AATTACACAAGCTTAATACACTCCTTAATTGAAGAATCGCAAAACCAGCAAGAAAAGAATGAACAAGAAT
TATTGGAATTAGATAAATGGGCAAGTTTGTGGAATTGGTTTAACATAACAAATTGGCTGTGGTATATAAA
ATTATTCATAATGATAGTAGGAGGCTTGGTAGGTTTAAGAATAGTTTTTGCTGTACTTTCTATAGTGAAT
AGAGTTAGGCAGGGATATTCACCATTATCGTTTCAGACCCACCTCCCAACCCCGAGGGGACCCGACAGGC
CCGAAGGAATAGAAGAAGAAGGTGGAGAGAGAGACAGAGACAGATCCATTCGATTAGTGAACGGATCTCG
ACGGTATCGATCACGAGACTAGCCTCGAGCGGCCGCCCCCTTCACCGAGGGCCTATTTCCCATGATTCCT
TCATATTTGCATATACGATACAAGGCTGTTAGAGAGATAATTGGAATTAATTTGACTGTAAACACAAAGA
TATTAGTACAAAATACGTGACGTAGAAAGTAATAATTTCTTGGGTAGTTTGCAGTTTTAAAATTATGTTT
TAAAATGGACTATCA
